>Addgene plasmid #103032 | Lifeact-7-iRFP670 | addgene full sequence | sequence record 211171 | Addgene NGS Result
CGTTACATAACTTACGGTAAATGGCCCGCCTGGCTGACCGCCCAACGACCCCCGCCCATTGACGTCAATA
ATGACGTATGTTCCCATAGTAACGCCAATAGGGACTTTCCATTGACGTCAATGGGTGGAGTATTTACGGT
AAACTGCCCACTTGGCAGTACATCAAGTGTATCATATGCCAAGTACGCCCCCTATTGACGTCAATGACGG
TAAATGGCCCGCCTGGCATTATGCCCAGTACATGACCTTATGGGACTTTCCTACTTGGCAGTACATCTAC
GTATTAGTCATCGCTATTACCATGGTGATGCGGTTTTGGCAGTACATCAATGGGCGTGGATAGCGGTTTG
ACTCACGGGGATTTCCAAGTCTCCACCCCATTGACGTCAATGGGAGTTTGTTTTGGCACCAAAATCAACG
GGACTTTCCAAAATGTCGTAACAACTCCGCCCCATTGACGCAAATGGGCGGTAGGCGTGTACGGTGGGAG
GTCTATATAAGCAGAGCTGGTTTAGTGAACCGTCAGATCCGCTAGCGCTACCGGACTCAGATCTCGAGCT
CAAGCTTCGAATTCATGGGTGTCGCAGATTTGATCAAGAAATTCGAAAGCATCTCAAAGGAAGAAGGGGA
TCCACCGGTCGCCACCATGGCGCGTAAGGTCGATCTCACCTCCTGCGATCGCGAGCCGATCCACATCCCC
GGCAGCATTCAGCCGTGCGGCTGCCTGCTAGCCTGCGACGCGCAGGCGGTGCGGATCACGCGCATTACGG
AAAATGCCGGCGCGTTCTTTGGACGCGAAACTCCGCGGGTCGGTGAGCTACTCGCCGATTACTTCGGCGA
GACCGAAGCCCATGCGCTGCGCAACGCACTGGCGCAGTCCTCCGATCCAAAGCGACCGGCGCTGATCTTC
GGTTGGCGCGACGGCCTGACCGGCCGCACCTTCGACATCTCACTGCATCGCCATGACGGTACATCGATCA
TCGAGTTCGAGCCTGCGGCGGCCGAACAGGCCGACAATCCGCTGCGGCTGACGCGGCAGATCATCGCGCG
CACCAAAGAACTGAAGTCGCTCGAAGAGATGGCCGCACGGGTGCCGCGCTATCTGCAGGCGATGCTCGGC
TATCACCGCGTGATGTTGTACCGCTTCGCGGACGACGGCTCCGGGATGGTGATCGGCGAGGCGAAGCGCA
GCGACCTCGAGAGCTTTCTCGGTCAGCACTTTCCGGCGTCGCTGGTCCCGCAGCAGGCGCGGCTACTGTA
CTTGAAGAACGCGATCCGCGTGGTCTCGGATTCGCGCGGCATCAGCAGCCGGATCGTGCCCGAGCACGAC
GCCTCCGGCGCCGCGCTCGATCTGTCGTTCGCGCACCTGCGCAGCATCTCGCCCTGCCATCTCGAATTTC
TGCGGAACATGGGCGTCAGCGCCTCGATGTCGCTGTCGATCATCATTGACGGCACGCTATGGGGATTGAT
CATCTGTCATCATTACGAGCCGCGTGCCGTGCCGATGGCGCAGCGCGTCGCGGCCGAAATGTTCGCCGAC
TTCTTATCGCTGCACTTCACCGCCGCCCACCACCAACGCTAAGCGGCCGCGACTCTAGATCATAATCAGC
CATACCACATTTGTAGAGGTTTTACTTGCTTTAAAAAACCTCCCACACCTCCCCCTGAACCTGAAACATA
AAATGAATGCAATTGTTGTTGTTAACTTGTTTATTGCAGCTTATAATGGTTACAAATAAAGCAATAGCAT
CACAAATTTCACAAATAAAGCATTTTTTTCACTGCATTCTAGTTGTGGTTTGTCCAAACTCATCAATGTA
TCTTAAGGCGTAAATTGTAAGCGTTAATATTTTGTTAAAATTCGCGTTAAATTTTTGTTAAATCAGCTCA
TTTTTTAACCAATAGGCCGAAATCGGCAAAATCCCTTATAAATCAAAAGAATAGACCGAGATAGGGT
[37 nt withheld, positions 1958-1994]
AAAGAACGTGGACTCCAACGTCAAAGG
[49 nt withheld, positions 2022-2070]
T
[91 nt withheld, positions 2072-2162]
G
[124 nt withheld, positions 2164-2287]
CAGGTGGCACTTTTCGGGGAAATGTGCGCGGAACCCCTATTTGTTTATTTTTCTAAATACATTCAAATAT
GTATCCGCTCATGAGACAATAACCCTGATAAATGCTTCAATAATATTGAAAAAGGAAGAGTCCTGAGGCG
GAAAGAACCAGCTGTGGAATGTGTGTCAGTTAGGGTGTGGAAAGTCCCCAGGCTCCCCAGCAGGCAGAAG
TATGCAAAGCATGCATCTCAATTAGTCAGCAACCAGGTGTGGAAAGTCCCCAGGCTCCCCAGCAGGCAGA
AGTATGCAAAGCATGCATCTCAATTAGTCAGCAACCATAGTCCCGCCCCTAACTCCGCCCATCCCGCCCC
TAACTCCGCCCAGTTCCGCCCATTCTCCGCCCCATGGCTGACTAATTTTTTTTATTTATGCAGAGGCCGA
GGCCGCCTCGGCCTCTGAGCTATTCCAGAAGTAGTGAGGAGGCTTTTTTGGAGGCCTAGGCTTTTGCAAA
GATCGATCAAGAGACAGGATGAGGATCGTTTCGCATGATTGAACAAGATGGATTGCACGCAGGTTCTCCG
GCCGCTTGGGTGGAGAGGCTATTCGGCTATGACTGGGCACAACAGACAATCGGCTGCTCTGATGCCGCCG
TGTTCCGGCTGTCAGCGCAGGGGCGCCCGGTTCTTTTTGTCAAGACCGACCTGTCCGGTGCCCTGAATGA
ACTGCAAGACGAGGCAGCGCGGCTATCGTGGCTGGCCACGACGGGCGTTCCTTGCGCAGCTGTGCTCGAC
GTTGTCACTGAAGCGGGAAGGGACTGGCTGCTATTGGGCGAAGTGCCGGGGCAGGATCTCCTGTCATCTC
ACCTTGCTCCTGCCGAGAAAGTATCCATCATGGCTGATGCAATGCGGCGGCTGCATACGCTTGATCCGGC
TACCTGCCCATTCGACCACCAAGCGAAACATCGCATCGAGCGAGCACGTACTCGGATGGAAGCCGGTCTT
GTCGATCAGGATGATCTGGACGAAGAGCATCAGGGGCTCGCGCCAGCCGAACTGTTCGCCAGGCTCAAGG
CGAGCATGCCCGACGGCGAGGATCTCGTCGTGACCCATGGCGATGCCTGCTTGCCGAATATCATGGTGGA
AAATGGCCGCTTTTCTGGATTCATCGACTGTGGCCGGCTGGGTGTGGCGGACCGCTATCAGGACATAGCG
TTGGCTACCCGTGATATTGCTGAAGAGCTTGGCGGCGAATGGGCTGACCGCTTCCTCGTGCTTTACGGTA
TCGCCGCTCCCGATTCGCAGCGCATCGCCTTCTATCGCCTTCTTGACGAGTTCTTCTGAGCGGGACTCTG
GGGTTCGAAATGACCGACCAAGCGACGCCCAACCTGCCATCACGAGATTTCGATTCCACCGCCGCCTTCT
ATGAAAGGTTGGGCTTCGGAATCGTTTTCCGGGACGCCGGCTGGATGATCCTCCAGCGCGGGGATCTCAT
GCTGGAGTTCTTCGCCCACCCTAGGGGGAGGCTAACTGAAACACGGAAGGAGACAATACCGGAAGGAACC
CGCGCTATGACGGCAATAAAAAGACAGAATAAAACGCACGGTGTTGGGTCGTTTGTTCATAAACGCGGGG
TTCGGTCCCAGGGCTGGCACTCTGTCGATACCCCACCGAGACCCCATTGGGGCCAATACGCCCGCGTTTC
TTCCTTTTCCCCACCCCACCCCCCAAGTTCGGGTGAAGGCCCAGGGCTCGCAGCCAACGTCGGGGCGGCA
GGCCCTGCCATAGCCTCAGGTTACTCATATATACTTTAGATTGATTTAAAACTTCATTTTTAATTTAAAA
GGATCTAGGTGAAGATCCTTTTTGATAATCTCATGACCAAAATCCCTTAACGTGAGTTTTCGTTCCACTG
AGCGTCAGACCCCGTAGAAAAGATCAAAGGATCTTCTTGAGATCCTTTTTTTCTGCGCGTAATCTGCTGC
TTGCAAACAAAAAAACCACCGCTACCAGCGGTGGTTTGTTTGCCGGATCAAGAGCTACCAACTCTTTTTC
CGAAGGTAACTGGCTTCAGCAGAGCGCAGATACCAAATACTGTTCTTCTAGTGTAGCCGTAGTTAGGCCA
CCACTTCAAGAACTCTGTAGCACCGCCTACATACCTCGCTCTGCTAATCCTGTTACCAGTGGCTGCTGCC
AGTGGCGATAAGTCGTGTCTTACCGGGTTGGACTCAAGACGATAGTTACCGGATAAGGCGCAGCGGTCGG
GCTGAACGGGGGGTTCGTGCACACAGCCCAGCTTGGAGCGAACGACCTACACCGAACTGAGATACCTACA
GCGTGAGCTATGAGAAAGCGCCACGCTTCCCGAAGGGAGAAAGGCGGACAGGTATCCGGTAAGCGGCAGG
GTCGGAACAGGAGAGCGCACGAGGGAGCTTCCAGGGGGAAACGCCTGGTATCTTTATAGTCCTGTCGGGT
TTCGCCACCTCTGACTTGAGCGTCGATTTTTGTGATGCTCGTCAGGGGGGCGGAGCCTATGGAAAAACGC
CAGCAACGCGGCCTTTTTACGGTTCCTGGCCTTTTGCTGGCCTTTTGCTCACATGTTCTTTCCTGCGTTA
TCCCCTGATTCTGTGGATAACCGTATTACCGCCATGCATTAGTTATTAATAGTAATCAATTACGGGGTCA
TTAGTTCATAGCCCATATATGGAGTTCCG
Features (pLannotate 1.2.2; 16 found; start..end, strand, type, name):
      1..304     +  enhancer       CMV enhancer: human cytomegalovirus immediate early enhancer
    305..508     +  promoter       CMV promoter: human cytomegalovirus (CMV) immediate early promoter
    531..574     +  misc_feature   MCS (fragment): multiple cloning site
    575..625     +  CDS            Lifeact: peptide that binds filamentous actin (Riedl et al., 2008) first 17 amino acids of budding yeast Abp140
    647..1582    +  CDS            iRFP670: near-infrared fluorescent protein with an emission peak at 670 nm, engineered from a bacterial phytochrome (Shcherbakova and Verkhusha, 2013) derived from Rhodopseudomonas palustris RpBphP6
   1598..1681    +  CDS            large T antigen (fragment): large T antigen from SV40 (simian virus 40)
   1704..1825    +  polyA_signal   SV40 poly(A) signal: SV40 polyadenylation signal
   1859..2287    -  rep_origin     f1 ori (sequence partly withheld): f1 bacteriophage origin of replication; arrow indicates direction of (+) strand synthesis
   2314..2418    +  promoter       AmpR promoter: bla
   2420..2777    +  promoter       SV40 promoter: SV40 enhancer and early promoter
   2812..3606    +  CDS            NeoR/KanR: aminoglycoside phosphotransferase from Tn5; aph(3')-II (or nptII); confers resistance to neomycin, kanamycin, and G418 (Geneticin®)
   3627..3779    +  CDS            ble (fragment): BLE_KLEPN - Experimental evidence at protein level: Swiss-Prot protein existence level 1. Binding protein with a strong affinity to the bleomycin family of antibiotics. Binds to CL990; an antimitotic-antibiotic compound. From Klebsiella pneumoniae.
   3838..3885    +  polyA_signal   HSV TK poly(A) signal: herpes simplex virus thymidine kinase polyadenylation signal (Cole and Stacy, 1985)
   3976..3992    -  polyA_signal   bGH poly(A) signal (fragment): bovine growth hormone polyadenylation signal
   4214..4802    +  rep_origin     ori: high-copy-number ColE1/pMB1/pBR322/pUC origin of replication
   4917..4976    +  enhancer       CMV enhancer (fragment): human cytomegalovirus immediate early enhancer
