[The description below was written by a language model from this plasmid's Addgene catalogue record and pLannotate feature annotations shown in this document.]
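Description:
Lifeact-7-iRFP670 is a mammalian expression plasmid built on the mEGFP-Lifeact backbone, an N1-style fluorescent protein vector in which the original green reporter has been replaced by a near-infrared one. It is maintained in E. coli as a high-copy plasmid through a ColE1/pUC-type origin and also carries an f1 phage origin. A single NeoR/KanR gene (Tn5 aminoglycoside phosphotransferase) serves both hosts. A bacterial bla-type promoter drives it for kanamycin selection. An adjacent SV40 enhancer/early promoter, with the HSV TK polyadenylation signal downstream, drives it in mammalian cells for G418 selection of stable lines.

The payload is expressed from the human CMV immediate early enhancer and promoter. Downstream of a residual multiple cloning site lies the 51 bp synthetic Lifeact coding sequence, which encodes the first 17 amino acids of budding yeast Abp140, a short peptide that binds filamentous actin. It is followed after a short linker (the "7" in the name probably refers to linker length, though the record does not say so) by iRFP670, fused to the C terminus of Lifeact. iRFP670 is a bacterial phytochrome-derived fluorescent protein from Rhodopseudomonas palustris RpBphP6 that emits near 670 nm. An SV40 poly(A) signal terminates the transcript. The small large T antigen, ble and bGH poly(A) fragments in the annotation appear to be backbone remnants or partial matches, not functional elements.

The construct is used to label F-actin in mammalian cells in the far-red channel, leaving shorter wavelengths free for other fluorophores. The sequenced record is 4,976 nt, somewhat larger than the 4,720 bp total listed in the catalogue.
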