Addgene plasmid #103032: Lifeact-7-iRFP670
Purpose: Expression of iRFP670-tagged Lifeact with G418 selection in mammalian cells
Depositing lab: Ghassan Mouneimne. Depositing organization: University of Arizona. Publication: The actin cytoskeletal architecture of estrogen receptor positive breast cancer cells suppresses invasion. Padilla-Rodriguez M, Parker SS, Adams DG, Westerling T, Puleo JI, Watson AW, Hill SM, Noon M, Gaudin R, Aaron J, Tong D, Roe DJ, Knudsen B, Mouneimne G. Nat Commun. 2018 Jul 30;9(1):2980. doi: 10.1038/s41467-018-05367-2. PubMed 30061623.
Backbone
  Vector backbone: mEGFP-Lifeact
  Backbone size w/o insert (bp): 4669
  Total vector size (bp): 4720
  Vector type: Mammalian Expression
  Selectable markers: Neomycin (select with G418)
Growth in bacteria
  Bacterial resistance: Kanamycin, 50 μg/mL
  Growth temperature: 37°C
  Growth strain: DH5alpha
  Copy number: High Copy
Gene/Insert
  Gene/Insert name: Lifeact
  Species: Synthetic
  Insert size (bp): 51
  Promoter: CMV
  Tag / fusion protein: iRFP670 (C terminal on insert)
  Cloning method: Restriction Enzyme; 5′ cloning site XbaI (not destroyed); 3′ cloning site BamHI (not destroyed)
  Sequencing primers: 5′ CMV Fwd
Resource information
  A portion of this plasmid was derived from a plasmid made by: Vladislav Verkhusha, Addgene #45457 Michael Davidson, Addgene #54610
Terms and licenses: Academic/Nonprofit Terms; Industry Terms: Not Available to Industry
How to cite: Lifeact-7-iRFP670 was a gift from Ghassan Mouneimne (Addgene plasmid # 103032 ; http://n2t.net/addgene:103032 ; RRID:Addgene_103032)
